>Addgene plasmid #191080 | pEY87 | addgene full sequence | sequence record 376110 | Addgene NGS Result
TCACACAGGAAACAGCTATGACCATGATTACGCCAAGCTGTAAGTTTAAACATGATCTTACTAACTAACT
ATTCTCATTTAAATTTTCAGAGCTTAAAAATGGCTGAAATCACTCACAACGATGGATACGCTAACAACTT
GGAAATGAAATAAGCTTGCATGCCTGCAGACCGAATAGACAACCAAACTTCATTGATGTTGAATGAAAAG
TTTTAGTCAGAAAACTGTCGGTTTTAGGTGCAGCTTTGATTGAGGCGAACAAAACAAAATTCAAAGGTTT
TATTGATATGATAATTTTATTTGTCCGCGATCAGCTAAAGATGTAAATAGTTTTTTCTTGACAATTGACG
TAGAAGAAGAGAAAAATATGAAGAAACTGAAAGATGCGAACAAATACTTTAATAATTCTGGGCAAAACTT
GGAAATTTTATGAAACTTTAAAAAAATAATATTTGTGCATTGATACCTTTCGCTGAAACACTAGTGTTTG
AAAAAATCAGATAAAAGTTTGGCAAATTATATTCTCATGCTCGTCTGTTTTTTTCAAAATGTAATTTTGA
AAGTAAATCTTGGGGAACAAAACATTATCCTTTTCAGCTGGTACAGTTTTTTGTAGGAATTACAGTTTTC
TTCTCCTGAAAACTAAAACGATATTAAAAATTTTATAAACACTTTTTTCGAGTACAAATAGGTTTTAGTT
ACATGTTTGATAAACTTTCATAAATTAACTCGCGAAATCATAATGTTGTTTGTTTGAAATCTAGGCCAAT
ACCAAAACCAAAATTGGCATGAGACAAGTTTTCAATTAGAACACTTTTTTCTATACTATCATCAAATGTT
CCTCAAGTTTTAATGCCCGTTAGGTTGCACTTTTATTTTGTCTTTGCCTCCTCACAAGTTTTTCTTGTTA
ATGAGTAGTTGTGAACATACTCATCAAGTATCGGTTGCCATGGAAAAATAACTCACACATTTCAGAGTCT
TTCTCGAGATACAACTTTCATTTTATTTATTTTCTACCAACCCGGGATTGGCCAAAGGACCCAAAGGTAT
GTTTCGAATGATACTAACATAACATAGAACATTTTCAGGAGGACCCTTGCTTGGAGGGTACCGAGCTCAG
AAAAAATGACCGCTCCAAAGAAGAAGCGCAAGGTTCCAGTCGAGAAGATGACTGCCCCAAAAAAGAAACG
TAAGGTCCCGCGGATGTCAGAGCTTATTAAGGAGAATATGCATATGAAACTGTACATGGAAGGAACCGTG
GACAACCATCACTTTAAGTGCACTTCGGAGGGGGAAGGCAAACCGTACGAGGGCACCCAGACCATGCGAA
TCAAGGTGGTCGAGGGAGGCCCACTGCCCTTCGCCTTCGACATTCTGGTAAGTTTAAACATATATATACT
AACTAACCCTGATTATTTAAATTTTCAGGCTACTAGCTTCCTGTACGGCAGCAAGACTTTTATTAATCAC
ACCCAGGGCATCCCGGACTTCTTCAAACAGTCGTTCCCTGAGGGCTTCACATGGGAGCGTGTGACCACAT
ACGAAGACGGTGGCGTTCTCACCGCTACCCAGGACACCAGCCTCCAGGACGGTTGCCTCATATATAATGT
GGTAAGTTTAAACAGTTCGGTACTAACTAACCATACATATTTAAATTTTCAGAAGATCCGGGGAGTAAAC
TTCACATCCAATGGTCCGGTTATGCAGAAGAAAACACTCGGCTGGGAGGCCTTCACCGAGACGCTGTATC
CGGCTGACGGAGGCCTGGAAGGTCGAAACGACATGGCCCTGAAGCTCGTCGGCGGTAGCCATCTCATCGC
AAACGCTAAGACCACATATAGATCCAAGAAACCGGTAAGTTTAAACATGATTTTACTAACTAACTAATCT
GATTTAAATTTTCAGGCTAAGAACCTTAAAATGCCGGGAGTCTACTATGTTGACTACAGACTGGAACGGA
TCAAGGAGGCCAACAACGAGACCTACGTCGAGCAGCACGAGGTTGCAGTTGCCAGATACTGCGACCTCCC
GAGCAAACTGGGTCACAAGCTTAATCCTAGGATACCGGTGGGTGAAGACCCACCAAAGCCATCTGCCAAG
GGAGCCAAGAAGGCCGCCAAGACCGTTACGAAGCCAAAGGACGGAAAGAAGAGACGTCATGCCCGTAAGG
AATCATACTCCGTCTACATCTACCGTGTCCTCAAGCAAGTTCATCCAGACACTGGAGTTTCCTCCAAAGC
CATGTCTATCATGAACTCTTTTGTCAACGATGTCTTCGAGCGTATTGCTGCTGAAGCATCCCGTCTTGCT
CACTACAACAAGCGTTCCACAATCTCATCCCGCGAAATTCAGACCGCTGTCCGTCTGATCCTTCCAGGAG
AGCTTGCCAAGCACGCCGTGTCTGAGGGAACCAAGGCCGTTACCAAGTACACTTCCAGCAAGTAGGAATT
CCAACTGAGCGCCGGTCGCTACCATTACCAACTTGTCTGGTGTCAAAAATAATAGGGGCCGCTGTCATCA
GAGTAAGTTTAAACTGAGTTCTACTAACTAACGAGTAATATTTAAATTTTCAGCATCTCGCGCCCGTGCC
TCTGACTTCTAAGTCCAATTACTCTTCAACATCCCTACATGCTCTTTCTCCCTGTGCTCCCACCCCCTAT
TTTTGTTATTATCAAAAAACTTCTCTTAATTTCTTTGTTTTTTAGCTTCTTTTAAGTCACCTCTAACAAT
GAAATTGTGTAGATTCAAAAATAGAATTAATTCGTAATAAAAAGTCGAAAAAAATTGTGCTCCCTCCCCC
CATTAATAATAATTCTATCCCAAAATCTACACAATGTTCTGTGTACACTTCTTATGTTTTTTACTTCTGA
TAAATTTTTTTGAAACATCATAGAAAAAACCGCACACAAAATACCTTATCATATGTTACGTTTCAGTTTA
TGACCGCAATTTTTATTTCTTCGCACGTCTGGGCCTCTCATGACGTCAAATCATGCTCATCGTGAAAAAG
TTTTGGAGTATTTTTGGAATTTTTCAATCAAGTGAAAGTTTATGAAATTAATTTTCCTGCTTTTGCTTTT
TGGGGTTTCCCCTATTGTTTGTCAAGATTTCGAGGACGGCGTTTTTCTTGCTAAAATCACAAGTATTGAT
GAGCACGATGCAAGAAAGATCGGAAGAAGGTTTGGGTTTGAGGCTCAGTGGAAGGTGAGTAGAAGTTGAT
AATTTGAAAGTGGAGTAGTGTCTATGGGGTTTTTGCCTTAAATGACAGAATACATTCCCAATATACCAAA
CATAACTGTTTCCTACTAGTCGGCCGTACGGGCCCTTTCGTCTCGCGCGTTTCGGTGATGACGGTGAAAA
CCTCTGACACATGCAGCTCCCGGAGACGGTCACAGCTTGTCTGTAAGCGGATGCCGGGAGCAGACAAGCC
CGTCAGGGCGCGTCAGCGGGTGTTGGCGGGTGTCGGGGCTGGCTTAACTATGCGGCATCAGAGCAGATTG
TACTGAGAGTGCACCATATGCGGTGTGAAATACCGCACAGATGCGTAAGGAGAAAATACCGCATCAGGCG
GCCTTAAGGGCCTCGTGATACGCCTATTTTTATAGGTTAATGTCATGATAATAATGGTTTCTTAGACGTC
AGGTGGCACTTTTCGGGGAAATGTGCGCGGAACCCCTATTTGTTTATTTTTCTAAATACATTCAAATATG
TATCCGCTCATGAGACAATAACCCTGATAAATGCTTCAATAATATTGAAAAAGGAAGAGTATGAGTATTC
AACATTTCCGTGTCGCCCTTATTCCCTTTTTTGCGGCATTTTGCCTTCCTGTTTTTGCTCACCCAGAAAC
GCTGGTGAAAGTAAAAGATGCTGAAGATCAGTTGGGTGCACGAGTGGGTTACATCGAACTGGATCTCAAC
AGCGGTAAGATCCTTGAGAGTTTTCGCCCCGAAGAACGTTTTCCAATGATGAGCACTTTTAAAGTTCTGC
TATGTGGCGCGGTATTATCCCGTATTGACGCCGGGCAAGAGCAACTCGGTCGCCGCATACACTATTCTCA
GAATGACTTGGTTGAGTACTCACCAGTCACAGAAAAGCATCTTACGGATGGCATGACAGTAAGAGAATTA
TGCAGTGCTGCCATAACCATGAGTGATAACACTGCGGCCAACTTACTTCTGACAACGATCGGAGGACCGA
AGGAGCTAACCGCTTTTTTGCACAACATGGGGGATCATGTAACTCGCCTTGATCGTTGGGAACCGGAGCT
GAATGAAGCCATACCAAACGACGAGCGTGACACCACGATGCCTGTAGCAATGGCAACAACGTTGCGCAAA
CTATTAACTGGCGAACTACTTACTCTAGCTTCCCGGCAACAATTAATAGACTGGATGGAGGCGGATAAAG
TTGCAGGACCACTTCTGCGCTCGGCCCTTCCGGCTGGCTGGTTTATTGCTGATAAATCTGGAGCCGGTGA
GCGTGGGTCTCGCGGTATCATTGCAGCACTGGGGCCAGATGGTAAGCCCTCCCGTATCGTAGTTATCTAC
ACGACGGGGAGTCAGGCAACTATGGATGAACGAAATAGACAGATCGCTGAGATAGGTGCCTCACTGATTA
AGCATTGGTAACTGTCAGACCAAGTTTACTCATATATACTTTAGATTGATTTAAAACTTCATTTTTAATT
TAAAAGGATCTAGGTGAAGATCCTTTTTGATAATCTCATGACCAAAATCCCTTAACGTGAGTTTTCGTTC
CACTGAGCGTCAGACCCCGTAGAAAAGATCAAAGGATCTTCTTGAGATCCTTTTTTTCTGCGCGTAATCT
GCTGCTTGCAAACAAAAAAACCACCGCTACCAGCGGTGGTTTGTTTGCCGGATCAAGAGCTACCAACTCT
TTTTCCGAAGGTAACTGGCTTCAGCAGAGCGCAGATACCAAATACTGTTCTTCTAGTGTAGCCGTAGTTA
GGCCACCACTTCAAGAACTCTGTAGCACCGCCTACATACCTCGCTCTGCTAATCCTGTTACCAGTGGCTG
CTGCCAGTGGCGATAAGTCGTGTCTTACCGGGTTGGACTCAAGACGATAGTTACCGGATAAGGCGCAGCG
GTCGGGCTGAACGGGGGGTTCGTGCACACAGCCCAGCTTGGAGCGAACGACCTACACCGAACTGAGATAC
CTACAGCGTGAGCTATGAGAAAGCGCCACGCTTCCCGAAGGGAGAAAGGCGGACAGGTATCCGGTAAGCG
GCAGGGTCGGAACAGGAGAGCGCACGAGGGAGCTTCCAGGGGGAAACGCCTGGTATCTTTATAGTCCTGT
CGGGTTTCGCCACCTCTGACTTGAGCGTCGATTTTTGTGATGCTCGTCAGGGGGGCGGAGCCTATGGAAA
AACGCCAGCAACGCGGCCTTTTTACGGTTCCTGGCCTTTTGCTGGCCTTTTGCTCACATGTTCTTTCCTG
CGTTATCCCCTGATTCTGTGGATAACCGTATTACCGCCTTTGAGTGAGCTGATACCGCTCGCCGCAGCCG
AACGACCGAGCGCAGCGAGTCAGTGAGCGAGGAAGCGGAAGAGCGCCCAATACGCAAACCGCCTCTCCCC
GCGCGTTGGCCGATTCATTAATGCAGCTGGCACGACAGGTTTCCCGACTGGAAAGCGGGCAGTGAGCGCA
ACGCAATTAATGTGAGTTAGCTCACTCATTAGGCACCCCAGGCTTTACACTTTATGCTTCCGGCTCGTAT
GTTGTGTGGAATTGTGAGCGGATAACAATT
Features (pLannotate 1.2.2; 13 found; start..end, strand, type, name):
    152..169     -  misc_feature   MCS (fragment): pUC18/19 multiple cloning site
   1210..2055    +  CDS            mTagBFP2: mTagBFP2 is a basic (constitutively fluorescent) blue fluorescent protein published in 2011, derived from Entacmaea quadricolor. It is reported to be a very rapidly-maturing monomer with very low acid sensitivity.
   2080..2442    +  CDS            his-11: H2B1_CAEEL - Experimental evidence at protein level: Swiss-Prot protein existence level 1. Core component of nucleosome. Nucleosomes wrap and compact DNA into chromatin, limiting DNA accessibility to the cellular machineries which require DNA as a template. Histones thereby play a central role in transcription regulation, DNA repair, DNA replication and chromosomal stability. DNA accessibility is regulated via a complex set of post-translational modifications of histones, also called histone code, and nucleosome remodeling. From Caenorhabditis elegans.
   3052..3204    +  CDS            aex-5 (fragment): AEX5_CAEEL - Also known as kpc-3 From Caenorhabditis elegans.
   3332..3367    +  CDS            rop (fragment): Rop protein, which maintains plasmids at low copy number; rop
   3469..3568    +  misc_feature   bom (fragment): basis of mobility region from pBR322
   3666..3770    +  promoter       AmpR promoter: bla
   3771..4631    +  CDS            AmpR: β-lactamase; bla; confers resistance to ampicillin, carbenicillin, and related antibiotics
   4802..5390    +  rep_origin     ori: high-copy-number ColE1/pMB1/pBR322/pUC origin of replication
   5573..5665    +  CDS            lacI (fragment): lac repressor; lacI; The lac repressor binds to the lac operator to inhibit transcription in E. coli. This inhibition can be relieved by adding lactose or isopropyl-β-D-thiogalactopyranoside (IPTG).
   5678..5699    +  protein_bind   CAP binding site: CAP binding activates transcription in the presence of cAMP. E. coli catabolite activator protein
   5714..5744    +  promoter       lac promoter: promoter for the E. coli lac operon
   5752..5768    +  protein_bind   lac operator: The lac repressor binds to the lac operator to inhibit transcription in E. coli. This inhibition can be relieved by adding lactose or isopropyl-β-D-thiogalactopyranoside (IPTG). lac repressor encoded by lacI
