[The description below was written by a language model from this plasmid's Addgene catalogue record and pLannotate feature annotations shown in this document.]
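Description:
pEY87 is a C. elegans expression plasmid built on the pPD95.62 worm reporter backbone and assembled by Gibson cloning. It is one of the neuron-type reporters made for the NeuroPAL multicolor atlas for whole-brain neuronal identification. It is propagated in E. coli using a high-copy ColE1/pUC-type origin and selected with ampicillin through the bla (AmpR) gene and its own promoter. The remaining bacterial annotations are short remnants of the pUC/pBR322 lineage with no role in the worm: fragments of rop, bom and lacI, a CAP binding site, the lac promoter and operator, and part of the pUC multiple cloning site.

The payload is a transcriptional reporter in which regulatory sequence from gcy-27 drives a nuclear-localised blue fluorescent protein. The feature table does not annotate the gcy-27 element itself. It presumably lies in the unannotated stretch of roughly one kilobase between the cloning-site fragment and the start of the fluorescent protein coding sequence, although its exact boundaries are not recorded. Downstream, the mTagBFP2 coding region is followed closely on the same strand by his-11, the C. elegans histone H2B. This arrangement is consistent with a fluorophore-histone fusion that tethers the signal to chromatin and so confines it to the nucleus, which makes individual neurons easier to distinguish and count. An aex-5 fragment is detected further downstream in otherwise unannotated sequence that may belong to the backbone's 3' region, but the record does not name a 3' UTR.

The construct is used to make transgenic worms in which the neurons expressing gcy-27 are labelled with nuclear blue fluorescence. The record refers to the NeuroPAL publication for the actual expression pattern rather than listing the cells.
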