Addgene plasmid #191080: pEY87
Purpose: gcy-27 fluorescent neural reporter driving nuclear mTagBFP2 expression (refer to NeuroPAL paper for expression)
Depositing lab: Oliver Hobert & Eviatar Yemini. Depositing organization: Columbia University. Publication: NeuroPAL: A Multicolor Atlas for Whole-Brain Neuronal Identification in C. elegans. Yemini E, Lin A, Nejatbakhsh A, Varol E, Sun R, Mena GE, Samuel ADT, Paninski L, Venkatachalam V, Hobert O. Cell. 2021 Jan 7;184(1):272-288.e11. doi: 10.1016/j.cell.2020.12.012. Epub 2020 Dec 29. PubMed 33378642.
Backbone
  Vector backbone: pPD95.62
  Vector type: Worm Expression
Growth in bacteria
  Bacterial resistance: Ampicillin, 100 μg/mL
  Growth temperature: 37°C
  Growth strain: DH5alpha
  Copy number: Unknown
Gene/Insert
  Gene/Insert name: gcy-27
  Species: C. elegans (nematode)
  Mutation: None
  Entrez Gene: gcy-27 (a.k.a. CELE_C06A12.4)
  Cloning method: Gibson Cloning
Terms and licenses: Academic/Nonprofit Terms; Industry Terms: Not Available to Industry
How to cite: pEY87 was a gift from Oliver Hobert & Eviatar Yemini (Addgene plasmid # 191080 ; http://n2t.net/addgene:191080 ; RRID:Addgene_191080)
